>Addgene plasmid #118584 | pET27b-ecDHFR-N23PP/L28F | addgene full sequence | sequence record 227655 | Addgene NGS Result
TGGCGAATGGG
[124 nt withheld, positions 12-135]
C
[91 nt withheld, positions 137-227]
A
[49 nt withheld, positions 229-277]
CCTTTGACGTTGGAGTCCACGTTCTTT
[37 nt withheld, positions 305-341]
ACCCTATCTCGGTCTATTCTTTTGATTTATAAGGGATTTTGCCGATTTCGGCCTATTGGTTAAAAAATGA
GCTGATTTAACAAAAATTTAACGCGAATTTTAACAAAATATTAACGCTTACAATTTAGGTGGCACTTTTC
GGGGAAATGTGCGCGGAACCCCTATTTGTTTATTTTTCTAAATACATTCAAATATGTATCCGCTCATGAA
TTAATTCTTAGAAAAACTCATCGAGCATCAAATGAAACTGCAATTTATTCATATCAGGATTATCAATACC
ATATTTTTGAAAAAGCCGTTTCTGTAATGAAGGAGAAAACTCACCGAGGCAGTTCCATAGGATGGCAAGA
TCCTGGTATCGGTCTGCGATTCCGACTCGTCCAACATCAATACAACCTATTAATTTCCCCTCGTCAAAAA
TAAGGTTATCAAGTGAGAAATCACCATGAGTGACGACTGAATCCGGTGAGAATGGCAAAAGTTTATGCAT
TTCTTTCCAGACTTGTTCAACAGGCCAGCCATTACGCTCGTCATCAAAATCACTCGCATCAACCAAACCG
TTATTCATTCGTGATTGCGCCTGAGCGAGACGAAATACGCGATCGCTGTTAAAAGGACAATTACAAACAG
GAATCGAATGCAACCGGCGCAGGAACACTGCCAGCGCATCAACAATATTTTCACCTGAATCAGGATATTC
TTCTAATACCTGGAATGCTGTTTTCCCGGGGATCGCAGTGGTGAGTAACCATGCATCATCAGGAGTACGG
ATAAAATGCTTGATGGTCGGAAGAGGCATAAATTCCGTCAGCCAGTTTAGTCTGACCATCTCATCTGTAA
CATCATTGGCAACGCTACCTTTGCCATGTTTCAGAAACAACTCTGGCGCATCGGGCTTCCCATACAATCG
ATAGATTGTCGCACCTGATTGCCCGACATTATCGCGAGCCCATTTATACCCATATAAATCAGCATCCATG
TTGGAATTTAATCGCGGCCTAGAGCAAGACGTTTCCCGTTGAATATGGCTCATAACACCCCTTGTATTAC
TGTTTATGTAAGCAGACAGTTTTATTGTTCATGACCAAAATCCCTTAACGTGAGTTTTCGTTCCACTGAG
CGTCAGACCCCGTAGAAAAGATCAAAGGATCTTCTTGAGATCCTTTTTTTCTGCGCGTAATCTGCTGCTT
GCAAACAAAAAAACCACCGCTACCAGCGGTGGTTTGTTTGCCGGATCAAGAGCTACCAACTCTTTTTCCG
AAGGTAACTGGCTTCAGCAGAGCGCAGATACCAAATACTGTCCTTCTAGTGTAGCCGTAGTTAGGCCACC
ACTTCAAGAACTCTGTAGCACCGCCTACATACCTCGCTCTGCTAATCCTGTTACCAGTGGCTGCTGCCAG
TGGCGATAAGTCGTGTCTTACCGGGTTGGACTCAAGACGATAGTTACCGGATAAGGCGCAGCGGTCGGGC
TGAACGGGGGGTTCGTGCACACAGCCCAGCTTGGAGCGAACGACCTACACCGAACTGAGATACCTACAGC
GTGAGCTATGAGAAAGCGCCACGCTTCCCGAAGGGAGAAAGGCGGACAGGTATCCGGTAAGCGGCAGGGT
CGGAACAGGAGAGCGCACGAGGGAGCTTCCAGGGGGAAACGCCTGGTATCTTTATAGTCCTGTCGGGTTT
CGCCACCTCTGACTTGAGCGTCGATTTTTGTGATGCTCGTCAGGGGGGCGGAGCCTATGGAAAAACGCCA
GCAACGCGGCCTTTTTACGGTTCCTGGCCTTTTGCTGGCCTTTTGCTCACATGTTCTTTCCTGCGTTATC
CCCTGATTCTGTGGATAACCGTATTACCGCCTTTGAGTGAGCTGATACCGCTCGCCGCAGCCGAACGACC
GAGCGCAGCGAGTCAGTGAGCGAGGAAGCGGAAGAGCGCCTGATGCGGTATTTTCTCCTTACGCATCTGT
GCGGTATTTCACACCGCAATGGTGCACTCTCAGTACAATCTGCTCTGATGCCGCATAGTTAAGCCAGTAT
ACACTCCGCTATCGCTACGTGACTGGGTCATGGCTGCGCCCCGACACCCGCCAACACCCGCTGACGCGCC
CTGACGGGCTTGTCTGCTCCCGGCATCCGCTTACAGACAAGCTGTGACCGTCTCCGGGAGCTGCATGTGT
CAGAGGTTTTCACCGTCATCACCGAAACGCGCGAGGCAGCTGCGGTAAAGCTCATCAGCGTGGTCGTGAA
GCGATTCACAGATGTCTGCCTGTTCATCCGCGTCCAGCTCGTTGAGTTTCTCCAGAAGCGTTAATGTCTG
GCTTCTGATAAAGCGGGCCATGTTAAGGGCGGTTTTTTCCTGTTTGGTCACTGATGCCTCCGTGTAAGGG
GGATTTCTGTTCATGGGGGTAATGATACCGATGAAACGAGAGAGGATGCTCACGATACGGGTTACTGATG
ATGAACATGCCCGGTTACTGGAACGTTGTGAGGGTAAACAACTGGCGGTATGGATGCGGCGGGACCAGAG
AAAAATCACTCAGGGTCAATGCCAGCGCTTCGTTAATACAGATGTAGGTGTTCCACAGGGTAGCCAGCAG
CATCCTGCGATGCAGATCCGGAACATAATGGTGCAGGGCGCTGACTTCCGCGTTTCCAGACTTTACGAAA
CACGGAAACCGAAGACCATTCATGTTGTTGCTCAGGTCGCAGACGTTTTGCAGCAGCAGTCGCTTCACGT
TCGCTCGCGTATCGGTGATTCATTCTGCTAACCAGTAAGGCAACCCCGCCAGCCTAGCCGGGTCCTCAAC
GACAGGAGCACGATCATGCGCACCCGTGGGGCCGCCATGCCGGCGATAATGGCCTGCTTCTCGCCGAAAC
GTTTGGTGGCGGGACCAGTGACGAAGGCTTGAGCGAGGGCGTGCAAGATTCCGAATACCGCAAGCGACAG
GCCGATCATCGTCGCGCTCCAGCGAAAGCGGTCCTCGCCGAAAATGACCCAGAGCGCTGCCGGCACCTGT
CCTACGAGTTGCATGATAAAGAAGACAGTCATAAGTGCGGCGACGATAGTCATGCCCCGCGCCCACCGGA
AGGAGCTGACTGGGTTGAAGGCTCTCAAGGGCATCGGTCGAGATCCCGGTGCCTAATGAGTGAGCTAACT
TACATTAATTGCGTTGCGCTCACTGCCCGCTTTCCAGTCGGGAAACCTGTCGTGCCAGCTGCATTAATGA
ATCGGCCAACGCGCGGGGAGAGGCGGTTTGCGTATTGGGCGCCAGGGTGGTTTTTCTTTTCACCAGTGAG
ACGGGCAACAGCTGATTGCCCTTCACCGCCTGGCCCTGAGAGAGTTGCAGCAAGCGGTCCACGCTGGTTT
GCCCCAGCAGGCGAAAATCCTGTTTGATGGTGGTTAACGGCGGGATATAACATGAGCTGTCTTCGGTATC
GTCGTATCCCACTACCGAGATATCCGCACCAACGCGCAGCCCGGACTCGGTAATGGCGCGCATTGCGCCC
AGCGCCATCTGATCGTTGGCAACCAGCATCGCAGTGGGAACGATGCCCTCATTCAGCATTTGCATGGTTT
GTTGAAAACCGGACATGGCACTCCAGTCGCCTTCCCGTTCCGCTATCGGCTGAATTTGATTGCGAGTGAG
ATATTTATGCCAGCCAGCCAGACGCAGACGCGCCGAGACAGAACTTAATGGGCCCGCTAACAGCGCGATT
TGCTGGTGACCCAATGCGACCAGATGCTCCACGCCCAGTCGCGTACCGTCTTCATGGGAGAAAATAATAC
TGTTGATGGGTGTCTGGTCAGAGACATCAAGAAATAACGCCGGAACATTAGTGCAGGCAGCTTCCACAGC
AATGGCATCCTGGTCATCCAGCGGATAGTTAATGATCAGCCCACTGACGCGTTGCGCGAGAAGATTGTGC
ACCGCCGCTTTACAGGCTTCGACGCCGCTTCGTTCTACCATCGACACCACCACGCTGGCACCCAGTTGAT
CGGCGCGAGATTTAATCGCCGCGACAATTTGCGACGGCGCGTGCAGGGCCAGACTGGAGGTGGCAACGCC
AATCAGCAACGACTGTTTGCCCGCCAGTTGTTGTGCCACGCGGTTGGGAATGTAATTCAGCTCCGCCATC
GCCGCTTCCACTTTTTCCCGCGTTTTCGCAGAAACGTGGCTGGCCTGGTTCACCACGCGGGAAACGGTCT
GATAAGAGACACCGGCATACTCTGCGACATCGTATAACGTTACTGGTTTCACATTCACCACCCTGAATTG
ACTCTCTTCCGGGCGCTATCATGCCATACCGCGAAAGGTTTTGCGCCATTCGATGGTGTCCGGGATCTCG
ACGCTCTCCCTTATGCGACTCCTGCATTAGGAAGCAGCCCAGTAGTAGGTTGAGGCCGTTGAGCACCGCC
GCCGCAAGGAATGGTGCATGCAAGGAGATGGCGCCCAACAGTCCCCCGGCCACGGGGCCTGCCACCATAC
CCACGCCGAAACAAGCGCTCATGAGCCCGAAGTGGCGAGCCCGATCTTCCCCATCGGTGATGTCGGCGAT
ATAGGCGCCAGCAACCGCACCTGTGGCGCCGGTGATGCCGGCCACGATGCGTCCGGCGTAGAGGATCGAG
ATCTCGATCCCGCGAAATTAATACGACTCACTATAGGGGAATTGTGAGCGGATAACAATTCCCCTCTAGA
AATAATTTTGTTTAACTTTAAGAAGGAGATATACATATGATCAGTCTGATTGCGGCGCTAGCGGTAGATC
GCGTTATCGGCATGGAAAACGCCATGCCATGGCCGCCGCTGCCTGCCGATTTCGCCTGGTTTAAACGCAA
CACCTTAAATAAACCCGTGATTATGGGGCGCCATACCTGGGAATCAATCGGTAGGCCTTTGCCCGGCCGC
AAAAATATTATCCTCAGCAGTCAACCCGGGACCGATGATCGGGTTACCTGGGTTAAATCGGTCGACGAAG
CCATCGCGGCGTGTGGTGACGTACCAGAAATCATGGTGATTGGCGGCGGACGCGTTTATGAACAGTTCTT
GCCAAAAGCGCAAAAACTGTATCTGACGCATATCGATGCAGAAGTGGAAGGCGACACCCATTTTCCGGAT
TACGAGCCGGATGACTGGGAATCGGTATTCAGCGAATTCCACGATGCTGATGCGCAGAACTCGCATAGCT
ATTGTTTCGAAATCCTCGAGCGTCGTTAAGGATCCGAATTCGAGCTCCGTCGACAAGCTTGCGGCCGCAC
TCGAGATCAAACGGGCTAGCCAGCCAGAACTCGCCCCGGAAGACCCCGAGGATGTCGAGCACCACCACCA
CCACCACTGAGATCCGGCTGCTAACAAAGCCCGAAAGGAAGCTGAGTTGGCTGCTGCCACCGCTGAGCAA
TAACTAGCATAACCCCTTGGGGCCTCTAAACGGGTCTTGAGGGGTTTTTTGCTGAAAGGAGGAACTATAT
CCGGAT
Features (pLannotate 1.2.2; 20 found; start..end, strand, type, name):
     12..440     +  rep_origin     f1 ori (sequence partly withheld): f1 bacteriophage origin of replication; arrow indicates direction of (+) strand synthesis
    493..550     +  promoter       AmpR promoter (fragment): bla
    559..1374    -  CDS            KanR: aminoglycoside phosphotransferase; aph(3')-Ia; confers resistance to kanamycin in bacteria or G418 (Geneticin®) in eukaryotes
   1496..2084    +  rep_origin     ori: high-copy-number ColE1/pMB1/pBR322/pUC origin of replication
   2270..2409    -  misc_feature   bom: basis of mobility region from pBR322
   2511..2702    -  CDS            rop: Rop protein, which maintains plasmids at low copy number; rop
   2719..3099    +  CDS            YPB1_ECOLX: Protein predicted: Swiss-Prot protein existence level 4. From Escherichia coli.
   3171..3462    -  CDS            TcR (fragment): tetracycline efflux protein; tet; confers resistance to tetracycline
   3477..3498    -  protein_bind   CAP binding site: CAP binding activates transcription in the presence of cAMP. E. coli catabolite activator protein
   3511..4593    -  CDS            lacI: lac repressor; lacI; The lac repressor binds to the lac operator to inhibit transcription in E. coli. This inhibition can be relieved by adding lactose or isopropyl-β-D-thiogalactopyranoside (IPTG).
   4594..4671    -  promoter       lacI promoter: lacI
   4679..4958    -  CDS            TcR (fragment): tetracycline efflux protein; tet; confers resistance to tetracycline
   4980..4998    +  promoter       T7 promoter: promoter for bacteriophage T7 RNA polymerase
   4999..5023    +  protein_bind   lac operator: The lac repressor binds to the lac operator to inhibit transcription in E. coli. This inhibition can be relieved by adding lactose or isopropyl-β-D-thiogalactopyranoside (IPTG). lac repressor encoded by lacI
   5038..5060    +  RBS            RBS: efficient ribosome binding site from bacteriophage T7 gene 10 (Olins and Rangwala, 1989)
   5068..5547    +  CDS            folA: DYR_ECOLI - Also known as tmrA. Experimental evidence at protein level: Swiss-Prot protein existence level 1. Key enzyme in folate metabolism. Catalyzes an essential reaction for de novo glycine and purine synthesis, and for DNA precursor synthesis. From Escherichia coli (strain K12).
   5612..5644    +  CDS            HSV tag: HSV (herpes simplex virus) epitope tag
   5651..5668    +  CDS            9xHis (fragment): 9xHis affinity tag
   5678..5727    +  CDS            SET1 (fragment): solubility-enhancement tag derived from T7 phage gene 10B
   5735..5782    +  terminator     T7 terminator: transcription terminator for bacteriophage T7 RNA polymerase
