[The description below was written by a language model from this plasmid's Addgene catalogue record and pLannotate feature annotations shown in this document.]
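Description:
pET27b-ecDHFR-N23PP/L28F is a bacterial expression plasmid built on the Novagen pET27b backbone for producing a mutant form of Escherichia coli dihydrofolate reductase (DHFR, the folA gene product). The sequenced plasmid is about 5.8 kb. It is selected with kanamycin through an aph(3')-Ia aminoglycoside phosphotransferase gene and replicates from a ColE1/pBR322-type origin. The bom mobility region and the rop gene are also annotated, and rop normally moderates copy number, although the record lists copy number as unknown. An f1 phage origin is present as well, which allows single-stranded DNA production. Short tetracycline-resistance and AmpR promoter fragments in the annotation are backbone remnants rather than functional markers.

The roughly 480 bp folA coding sequence was cloned between NdeI and BamHI, downstream of a T7 promoter, a lac operator and the phage T7 gene 10 ribosome binding site, and is followed by the T7 terminator. The plasmid carries lacI, so transcription is repressed until induction with IPTG in a host that supplies T7 RNA polymerase. The enzyme carries L28F, N23P and an extra proline inserted between residues 23 and 24 of the wild-type protein. HSV epitope and His tag sequences from the vector lie downstream of the insert. They are annotated as separate features after a gap, and the record does not say whether they are fused in frame to DHFR or excluded by a stop codon. The associated work concerns the functional significance of DHFR sequence changes from bacteria to humans, so this construct serves to produce the recombinant mutant enzyme for such studies.
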