Addgene plasmid #118584: pET27b-ecDHFR-N23PP/L28F
Purpose: Bacterial expression of E.coli DHFR N23PP and L28F mutant
Depositing lab: Stephen Benkovic. Depositing organization: Pennsylvania State University. Publication: Functional significance of evolving protein sequence in dihydrofolate reductase from bacteria to humans. Liu CT, Hanoian P, French JB, Pringle TH, Hammes-Schiffer S, Benkovic SJ. Proc Natl Acad Sci U S A. 2013 Jun 18;110(25):10159-64. doi: 10.1073/pnas.1307130110. Epub 2013 Jun 3. PubMed 23733948.
Backbone
  Vector backbone: pET27b
  Backbone manufacturer: Novagen
  Backbone size w/o insert (bp): 5414
  Vector type: Bacterial Expression
Growth in bacteria
  Bacterial resistance: Kanamycin, 50 μg/mL
  Growth temperature: 37°C
  Growth strain: DH5alpha
  Copy number: Unknown
Gene/Insert
  Gene/Insert name: DHFR (alt names: dihydrofolate reductase; folA)
  Species: E.coli
  Insert size (bp): 483
  Mutation: L28 mutated to F28, N23 mutated to P23, a proline residue inserted between residues 23 and 24 of wild-type ecDHFR
  Promoter: T7
  Cloning method: Restriction Enzyme; 5′ cloning site NdeI (unknown if destroyed); 3′ cloning site BamHI (unknown if destroyed)
  Sequencing primers: 5′ TAATACGACTCACTATAGGG
Terms and licenses: Academic/Nonprofit Terms; Industry Terms: Not Available to Industry
How to cite: pET27b-ecDHFR-N23PP/L28F was a gift from Stephen Benkovic (Addgene plasmid # 118584 ; http://n2t.net/addgene:118584 ; RRID:Addgene_118584)
