>Addgene plasmid #118584 | pET27b-ecDHFR-N23PP/L28F | depositor partial sequence | sequence record 223959 | T7 forward
AGAAGGAGATATACATATGATCAGTCTGATTGCGGCGCTAGCGGTAGATCGCGTTATCGGCATGGAAAAC
GCCATGCCATGGCCGCCGCTGCCTGCCGATTTCGCCTGGTTTAAACGCAACACCTTAAATAAACCCGTGA
TTATGGGGCGCCATACCTGGGAATCAATCGGTAGGCCTTTGCCCGGCCGCAAAAATATTATCCTCAGCAG
TCAACCCGGGACCGATGATCGGGTTACCTGGGTTAAATCGGTCGACGAAGCCATCGCGGCGTGTGGTGAC
GTACCAGAAATCATGGTGATTGGCGGCGGACGCGTTTATGAACAGTTCTTGCCAAAAGCGCAAAAACTGT
ATCTGACGCATATCGATGCAGAAGTGGAAGGCGACACCCATTTTCCGGATTACGAGCCGGATGACTGGGA
ATCGGTATTCAGCGAATTCCACGATGCTGATGCGCAGAACTCGCATAGCTATTGTTTCGAAATCCTCGAG
CGTCGTTAAGGATCCGAATTCGAGCTCCGTCGACAAGCTTGCGGCCGCACTCGAGATCAAACGGGCTAGC
CAGCCAGAACTCGCCCCGGAAGACCCCGAGGATGTCGAGCACCACCACCACCACCACTGAGATCCGGCTG
CTAACAAAGCCCGAAAGGAAGCTGAGTTGGCTGCTGCCACCGCTGAGCAATAACTAGCATAACCCCTTGG
GGCCTCTAAACGGGTCTTGAGGGGTTTTTTGCTGAAAGGAGG
